>Addgene plasmid #40645 | pLKO.1-sh-mSOX9-2 | depositor partial sequence | sequence record 52926 | Hairpin Sequence
CCGGCGTCAATGAGTTTGACCAATACTCGAGTATTGGTCAAACTCATTGACGTTTTTG
