>Addgene plasmid #40645 | pLKO.1-sh-mSOX9-2 | addgene partial sequence | sequence record 55111 | LKO1_5 5'-GACTATCATATGCTTACCGT-3'
GAAACACCGGCGTCAATGAGTTTGACCAATACTCGAGTATTGGTCAAACTCATTGACGTTTTTGAATTCT
CGACCTCGAGACAAATGGCAGTATTCATCCACAATTTTAAAAGAAAAGGGGGGATTGGGGGGTACAGTGC
AGGGGAAAGAATAGTAGACATAATAGCAACAGACATACAAACTAAAGAATTACAAAAACAAATTACAAAA
ATTCAAAATTTTCGGGTTTATTACAGGGACAGCAGAGATCCACTTTGGCCGCGGCTCGAGGGGGTTGGGG
TTGCGCCTTTTCCAAGGCAGCCCTGGGTTTGCGCAGGGACGCGGCTGCTCTGGGCGTGGTTCCGGGAAAC
GCAGCGGCGCCGACCCTGGGTCTCGCACATTCTTCACGTCCGTTCGCAGCGTCACCCGGATCTTCGCCGC
TACCCTTGTGGGCCCCCCGGCGACGCTTCCTGCTCCGCCCCTAAGTCGGGAAGGTTCCTTGCGGTTCGCG
GCGTGCCGGACGTGACAAACGGAAGCCGCACGTCTCACTAGTACCCTCGCAGACGGACAGCGCCAGGGAG
CAATGGCAGCGCGCCGACCGCGATGGGCTGTGGCCAATAGCGGCTGCTCAGCAGGGCGCGCCGAGAGCAG
CGGCCGGGAAGGGGCGGTGCGGGAGGCGGGGTGTGGGGCGGTAGTGTGGGCCCTGTTCCTGCCCGCGCGG
TGTTCCGCATTCTGCAAGCCTCCGGAGCGCACGTCGGCAGTCGGCTCCCTCGTTGACCGAATCACCGACC
TCTCTCCCCAGGGGGATCCACC
