[The description below was written by a language model from this plasmid's Addgene catalogue record.]
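Description:
pLKO.1-sh-mSOX9-2 is a lentiviral RNAi vector built on the pLKO.1 puro backbone (about 7 kb without insert) and designed to knock down mouse Sox9 in mammalian cells. It is propagated in bacteria under ampicillin selection, and the record lists a recombination-deficient strain as the growth host, the usual choice for lentiviral plasmids because their repeated LTR sequences are prone to rearrangement. The copy number is recorded as unknown. No feature table is provided, so details of the viral elements, origin of replication and the promoter driving the puromycin marker are not stated here and can only be inferred from the general pLKO.1 design.

The payload is a short hairpin RNA directed against the Mus musculus Sox9 transcript, the second of the mouse Sox9 hairpins as its name suggests, placed between the AgeI and EcoRI cloning sites downstream of the human U6 promoter. U6 is an RNA polymerase III promoter that produces abundant small transcripts with defined ends. The hairpin is processed by the cellular RNAi machinery into a siRNA that directs degradation of Sox9 mRNA. As a lentiviral transfer plasmid, it must be supplied together with separate packaging and envelope functions to produce viral particles, which integrate the shRNA cassette into target cell genomes for stable silencing. Transduced cells can then be enriched using the puromycin resistance marker.

The associated publication concerns cooperation between Slug and Sox9 in determining the mammary stem cell state, so the construct was evidently used for Sox9 loss-of-function experiments in mouse cells in that context.
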