Addgene plasmid #40645: pLKO.1-sh-mSOX9-2
Depositing lab: Bob Weinberg. Depositing organization: Whitehead Institute for Biomedical Research. Publication: Slug and Sox9 cooperatively determine the mammary stem cell state. Guo W, Keckesova Z, Donaher JL, Shibue T, Tischler V, Reinhardt F, Itzkovitz S, Noske A, Zurrer-Hardi U, Bell G, Tam WL, Mani SA, van Oudenaarden A, Weinberg RA. Cell. 2012 Mar 2;148(5):1015-28. 10.1016/j.cell.2012.02.008 PubMed 22385965.
Backbone
  Vector backbone: pLKO.1 puro (Addgene plasmid 8453)
  Backbone manufacturer: Weinberg lab
  Backbone size w/o insert (bp): 7032
  Vector type: Mammalian Expression, Lentiviral, RNAi
  Selectable markers: Puromycin
Growth in bacteria
  Bacterial resistance: Ampicillin, 100 μg/mL
  Growth temperature: 37°C
  Growth strain: Stbl3
  Copy number: Unknown
Gene/Insert
  Gene/Insert name: sh-mSOX9-2 (alt names: Sox9; shRNA against mouse Sox9)
  gRNA/shRNA sequence: CGTCAATGAGTTTGACCAATA
  Species: M. musculus (mouse)
  GenBank ID: RMM3981-97074461 (Open Biosystems); NM_011448
  Entrez Gene: Sox9 (a.k.a. 2010306G03Rik, mKIAA4243, mSox9)
  Promoter: hU6
  Cloning method: Restriction Enzyme; 5′ cloning site AgeI (unknown if destroyed); 3′ cloning site EcoRI (unknown if destroyed)
  Sequencing primers: 5′ LKO.1 5'
Terms and licenses: Academic/Nonprofit Terms; Industry Terms: Not Available to Industry
How to cite: pLKO.1-sh-mSOX9-2 was a gift from Bob Weinberg (Addgene plasmid # 40645 ; http://n2t.net/addgene:40645 ; RRID:Addgene_40645)
